Addgene plasmid #188980: pEF Synaptophysin-mRuby
Purpose: Synaptic buton marker
Depositing lab: Edwin Chapman. Publication: Excitatory and Inhibitory Neurons Utilize Different Ca(2+) Sensors and Sources to Regulate Spontaneous Release. Courtney NA, Briguglio JS, Bradberry MM, Greer C, Chapman ER. Neuron. 2018 Jun 6;98(5):977-991.e5. doi: 10.1016/j.neuron.2018.04.022. Epub 2018 May 10. PubMed 29754754.
Backbone
  Vector backbone: pEF
  Vector type: Mammalian Expression
Growth in bacteria
  Bacterial resistance: Ampicillin, 100 μg/mL
  Growth temperature: 37°C
  Growth strain: DH5alpha
  Copy number: High Copy
Gene/Insert
  Gene/Insert name: Synaptophysin
  Species: R. norvegicus (rat), Synthetic
  Entrez Gene: Syp (a.k.a. Syp1)
  Cloning method: Unknown
  Sequencing primers: 5′ Unknown
Terms and licenses: Academic/Nonprofit Terms; Industry Terms: Not Available to Industry
How to cite: pEF Synaptophysin-mRuby was a gift from Edwin Chapman (Addgene plasmid # 188980 ; http://n2t.net/addgene:188980 ; RRID:Addgene_188980)
