[The description below was written by a language model from this plasmid's Addgene catalogue record and pLannotate feature annotations shown in this document.]
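Description:
pEF Synaptophysin-mRuby is a mammalian expression plasmid of about 6 kb, built on a pEF backbone, that produces rat synaptophysin fused to a red fluorescent protein for use as a marker of synaptic boutons. It is maintained in E. coli as a high-copy plasmid through a ColE1/pUC-type origin and selected with ampicillin via the β-lactamase gene and its own promoter. The record lists no mammalian selection marker, so the plasmid appears suited to transient expression rather than to drug selection of stable lines.

Expression is driven by the strong constitutive human EF-1α promoter, which is preceded by a very short fragment of the CMV enhancer. Downstream lies the coding sequence of rat Syp, an integral membrane protein of synaptic vesicles, followed after a short gap by a red fluorescent protein that the annotation identifies as mRuby3. This arrangement is consistent with a C-terminal tag joined through a linker, although the reading-frame continuity is not stated explicitly. The transcript ends in a β-globin 3′ region, annotated as a small globin coding fragment plus the rabbit β-globin polyadenylation signal. The remaining backbone carries an SV40 origin, which can support episomal replication in cells expressing large T antigen, along with an SV40 poly(A) signal and vestigial lac promoter, operator and lacI fragments left over from cloning vectors.

Because synaptophysin concentrates on synaptic vesicles, the fusion labels presynaptic terminals with red fluorescence in neurons. This allows boutons to be located in live or fixed imaging. The associated study examined the calcium sensors and sources that regulate spontaneous neurotransmitter release in excitatory and inhibitory neurons.
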