Features (pLannotate 1.2.2; 17 found; start..end, strand, type, name):
     22..40      +  enhancer       CMV enhancer (fragment): human cytomegalovirus immediate early enhancer
     54..1235    +  promoter       EF-1α promoter: strong constitutive promoter for human elongation factor EF-1α
   1252..2172    +  CDS            Syp: SYPH_RAT - Experimental evidence at protein level: Swiss-Prot protein existence level 1. Possibly involved in structural functions as organizing other membrane components or in targeting the vesicles to the plasma membrane. Involved in the regulation of short-term and long-term synaptic plasticity (By similarity). From Rattus norvegicus (Rat).
   2218..2910    +  CDS            mRuby3: mRuby3 is a basic (constitutively fluorescent) red fluorescent protein published in 2016, derived from Entacmaea quadricolor. It has low acid sensitivity.
   2920..2991    +  CDS            HBB (fragment): HBB_PONPY - Experimental evidence at transcript level: Swiss-Prot protein existence level 2. Involved in oxygen transport from the lung to the various peripheral tissues. From Pongo pygmaeus (Bornean orangutan).
   3062..3117    +  polyA_signal   β-globin poly(A) signal: rabbit β-globin polyadenylation signal (Gil and Proudfoot, 1987)
   3502..3518    -  protein_bind   lac operator: The lac repressor binds to the lac operator to inhibit transcription in E. coli. This inhibition can be relieved by adding lactose or isopropyl-β-D-thiogalactopyranoside (IPTG). lac repressor encoded by lacI
   3526..3556    -  promoter       lac promoter: promoter for the E. coli lac operon
   3571..3592    -  protein_bind   CAP binding site: CAP binding activates transcription in the presence of cAMP. E. coli catabolite activator protein
   3605..3644    -  CDS            lacI (fragment): lac repressor; lacI; The lac repressor binds to the lac operator to inhibit transcription in E. coli. This inhibition can be relieved by adding lactose or isopropyl-β-D-thiogalactopyranoside (IPTG).
   3651..3673    +  promoter       SV40 promoter (fragment): SV40 enhancer and early promoter
   3697..3832    +  rep_origin     SV40 ori: SV40 origin of replication
   3852..3986    +  polyA_signal   SV40 poly(A) signal: SV40 polyadenylation signal
   3988..4042    -  CDS            lacI (fragment): lac repressor; lacI; The lac repressor binds to the lac operator to inhibit transcription in E. coli. This inhibition can be relieved by adding lactose or isopropyl-β-D-thiogalactopyranoside (IPTG).
   4225..4813    -  rep_origin     ori: high-copy-number ColE1/pMB1/pBR322/pUC origin of replication
   4984..5844    -  CDS            AmpR: β-lactamase; bla; confers resistance to ampicillin, carbenicillin, and related antibiotics
   5845..5949    -  promoter       AmpR promoter: bla
>Addgene plasmid #188980 | pEF Synaptophysin-mRuby | addgene full sequence | sequence record 370179 | Addgene NGS Result
CCGAAAAGTGCCACCTGGGTCGACATTGATTATTGACTAGATCATCGCGTGAGGCTCCGGTGCCCGTCAG
TGGGCAGAGCGCACATCGCCCACAGTCCCCGAGAAGTTGGGGGGAGGGGTCGGCAATTGAACCGGTGCCT
AGAGAAGGTGGCGCGGGGTAAACTGGGAAAGTGATGTCGTGTACTGGCTCCGCCTTTTTCCCGAGGGTGG
GGGAGAACCGTATATAAGTGCAGTAGTCGCCGTGAACGTTCTTTTTCGCAACGGGTTTGCCGCCAGAACA
CAGGTAAGTGCCGTGTGTGGTTCCCGCGGGCCTGGCCTCTTTACGGGTTATGGCCCTTGCGTGCCTTGAA
TTACTTCCACGCCCCTGGCTGCAGTACGTGATTCTTGATCCCGAGCTTCGGGTTGGAAGTGGGTGGGAGA
GTTCGAGGCCTTGCGCTTAAGGAGCCCCTTCGCCTCGTGCTTGAGTTGAGGCCTGGCCTGGGCGCTGGGG
CCGCCGCGTGCGAATCTGGTGGCACCTTCGCGCCTGTCTCGCTGCTTTCGATAAGTCTCTAGCCATTTAA
AATTTTTGATGACCTGCTGCGACGCTTTTTTTCTGGCAAGATAGTCTTGTAAATGCGGGCCAAGATCTGC
ACACTGGTATTTCGGTTTTTGGGGCCGCGGGCGGCGACGGGGCCCGTGCGTCCCAGCGCACATGTTCGGC
GAGGCGGGGCCTGCGAGCGCGGCCACCGAGAATCGGACGGGGGTAGTCTCAAGCTGGCCGGCCTGCTCTG
GTGCCTGGCCTCGCGCCGCCGTGTATCGCCCCGCCCTGGGCGGCAAGGCTGGCCCGGTCGGCACCAGTTG
CGTGAGCGGAAAGATGGCCGCTTCCCGGCCCTGCTGCAGGGAGCTCAAAATGGAGGACGCGGCGCTCGGG
AGAGCGGGCGGGTGAGTCACCCACACAAAGGAAAAGGGCCTTTCCGTCCTCAGCCGTCGCTTCATGTGAC
TCCACGGAGTACCGGGCGCCGTCCAGGCACCTCGATTAGTTCTCGAGCTTTTGGAGTACGTCGTCTTTAG
GTTGGGGGGAGGGGTTTTATGCGATGGAGTTTCCCCACACTGAGTGGGTGGAGACTGAAGTTAGGCCAGC
TTGGCACTTGATGTAATTCTCCTTGGAATTTGCCCTTTTTGAGTTTGGATCTTGGTTCATTCTCAAGCCT
CAGACAGTGGTTCAAAGTTTTTTTCTTCCATTTCAGGTGTCGTGAGGAATTGCCCGCCACCATGGACGTG
GTGAATCAGCTGGTGGCTGGGGGTCAGTTCCGGGTGGTCAAGGAGCCCCTTGGCTTCGTGAAGGTGCTGC
AGTGGGTCTTTGCCATCTTCGCCTTTGCTACGTGTGGCAGCTACACCGGGGAGCTTCGGCTGAGCGTGGA
GTGTGCCAACAAGACGGAGAGTGCCCTCAACATCGAAGTTGAATTCGAGTACCCCTTCAGGCTGCACCAA
GTGTACTTTGATGCACCCTCCTGCGTCAAAGGGGGCACTACCAAGATCTTCCTGGTTGGGGACTACTCCT
CGTCGGCTGAATTCTTTGTCACCGTGGCTGTGTTTGCCTTCCTCTACTCCATGGGGGCCCTGGCCACCTA
CATCTTCCTGCAGAACAAGTACCGAGAGAACAACAAAGGGCCTATGATGGACTTTCTGGCTACAGCCGTG
TTCGCTTTCATGTGGCTAGTTAGTTCATCAGCCTGGGCCAAAGGCCTGTCCGATGTGAAGATGGCCACGG
ACCCAGAGAACATTATCAAGGAGATGCCCATGTGCCGCCAGACAGGGAACACATGCAAGGAACTGAGGGA
CCCTGTGACTTCAGGACTCAACACCTCAGTGGTGTTTGGCTTCCTGAACCTGGTGCTCTGGGTTGGCAAC
TTATGGTTCGTGTTCAAGGAGACAGGCTGGGCAGCCCCATTCATGCGCGCACCTCCAGGCGCCCCGGAAA
AGCAACCAGCACCTGGCGATGCCTACGGCGATGCGGGCTACGGGCAGGGCCCCGGAGGCTATGGGCCCCA
GGACTCCTACGGGCCTCAGGGTGGTTATCAACCCGATTACGGGCAGCCAGCCAGCGGTGGCGGTGGCTAC
GGGCCTCAGGGCGACTATGGGCAGCAAGGCTATGGCCAACAGGGTGCGCCCACCTCCTTCTCCAATCAGA
TGAAAGGATCCGGAAGTTCGGGGTCCAGCGGTTCTTCAGGCAGTTCCATGGTGTCTAAGGGCGAAGAGCT
GATCAAGGAAAATATGCGTATGAAGGTGGTCATGGAAGGTTCGGTCAACGGCCACCAATTCAAATGCACA
GGTGAAGGAGAAGGCAGACCGTACGAGGGAGTGCAAACCATGAGGATCAAAGTCATCGAGGGAGGACCCC
TGCCATTTGCCTTTGACATTCTTGCCACGTCGTTCATGTATGGCAGCCGTACCTTTATCAAGTACCCGGC
CGACATCCCTGATTTCTTTAAACAGTCCTTTCCTGAGGGTTTTACTTGGGAAAGAGTTACGAGATACGAA
GATGGTGGAGTCGTCACCGTCACGCAGGACACCAGCCTTGAGGATGGCGAGCTCGTCTACAACGTCAAGG
TCAGAGGGGTAAACTTTCCCTCCAATGGTCCCGTGATGCAGAAGAAGACCAAGGGTTGGGAGCCTAATAC
AGAGATGATGTATCCAGCAGATGGTGGTCTGAGAGGATACACTGACATCGCACTGAAAGTTGATGGTGGT
GGCCATCTGCACTGCAACTTCGTGACAACTTACAGGTCAAAAAAGACCGTCGGGAACATCAAGATGCCCG
GTGTCCATGCCGTTGATCACCGCCTGGAAAGGATCGAGGAGAGTGACAATGAAACCTACGTAGTGCAAAG
AGAAGTGGCAGTTGCCAAATACAGCAACCTTGGTGGTGGCTAGGGCCGCACTCCTCAGGTGCAGGCTGCC
TATCAGAAGGTGGTGGCTGGTGTGGCCAATGCCCTGGCTCACAAATACCACTGAGATCTTTTTCCCTCTG
CCAAAAATTATGGGGACATCATGAAGCCCCTTGAGCATCTGACTTCTGGCTAATAAAGGAAATTTATTTT
CATTGCAATAGTGTGTTGGAATTTTTTGTGTCTCTCACTCGGAAGGACATATGGGAGGGCAAATCATTTA
AAACATCAGAATGAGTATTTGGTTTAGAGTTTGGCAACATATGCCCATATGCTGGCTGCCATGAACAAAG
GTTGGCTATAAAGAGGTCATCAGTATATGAAACAGCCCCCTGCTGTCCATTCCTTATTCCATAGAAAAGC
CTTGACTTGAGGTTAGATTTTTTTTATATTTTGTTTTGTGTTATTTTTTTCTTTAACATCCCTAAAATTT
TCCTTACATGTTTTACTAGCCAGATTTTTCCTCCTCTCCTGACTACTCCCAGTCATAGCTGTCCCTCTTC
TCTTATGGAGATCCCTCGACCTGCAGCCCAAGCTTGGCGTAATCATGGTCATAGCTGTTTCCTGTGTGAA
ATTGTTATCCGCTCACAATTCCACACAACATACGAGCCGGAAGCATAAAGTGTAAAGCCTGGGGTGCCTA
ATGAGTGAGCTAACTCACATTAATTGCGTTGCGCTCACTGCCCGCTTTCCAGTCGGGAAACCTGTCGTGC
CAGCGGATCCGCATCTCAATTAGTCAGCAACCATAGTCCCGCCCCTAACTCCGCCCATCCCGCCCCTAAC
TCCGCCCAGTTCCGCCCATTCTCCGCCCCATGGCTGACTAATTTTTTTTATTTATGCAGAGGCCGAGGCC
GCCTCGGCCTCTGAGCTATTCCAGAAGTAGTGAGGAGGCTTTTTTGGAGGCCTAGGCTTTTGCAAAAAGC
TAACTTGTTTATTGCAGCTTATAATGGTTACAAATAAAGCAATAGCATCACAAATTTCACAAATAAAGCA
TTTTTTTCACTGCATTCTAGTTGTGGTTTGTCCAAACTCATCAATGTATCTTATCATGTCTGGATCCGCT
GCATTAATGAATCGGCCAACGCGCGGGGAGAGGCGGTTTGCGTATTGGGCGCTCTTCCGCTTCCTCGCTC
ACTGACTCGCTGCGCTCGGTCGTTCGGCTGCGGCGAGCGGTATCAGCTCACTCAAAGGCGGTAATACGGT
TATCCACAGAATCAGGGGATAACGCAGGAAAGAACATGTGAGCAAAAGGCCAGCAAAAGGCCAGGAACCG
TAAAAAGGCCGCGTTGCTGGCGTTTTTCCATAGGCTCCGCCCCCCTGACGAGCATCACAAAAATCGACGC
TCAAGTCAGAGGTGGCGAAACCCGACAGGACTATAAAGATACCAGGCGTTTCCCCCTGGAAGCTCCCTCG
TGCGCTCTCCTGTTCCGACCCTGCCGCTTACCGGATACCTGTCCGCCTTTCTCCCTTCGGGAAGCGTGGC
GCTTTCTCATAGCTCACGCTGTAGGTATCTCAGTTCGGTGTAGGTCGTTCGCTCCAAGCTGGGCTGTGTG
CACGAACCCCCCGTTCAGCCCGACCGCTGCGCCTTATCCGGTAACTATCGTCTTGAGTCCAACCCGGTAA
GACACGACTTATCGCCACTGGCAGCAGCCACTGGTAACAGGATTAGCAGAGCGAGGTATGTAGGCGGTGC
TACAGAGTTCTTGAAGTGGTGGCCTAACTACGGCTACACTAGAAGAACAGTATTTGGTATCTGCGCTCTG
CTGAAGCCAGTTACCTTCGGAAAAAGAGTTGGTAGCTCTTGATCCGGCAAACAAACCACCGCTGGTAGCG
GTGGTTTTTTTGTTTGCAAGCAGCAGATTACGCGCAGAAAAAAAGGATCTCAAGAAGATCCTTTGATCTT
TTCTACGGGGTCTGACGCTCAGTGGAACGAAAACTCACGTTAAGGGATTTTGGTCATGAGATTATCAAAA
AGGATCTTCACCTAGATCCTTTTAAATTAAAAATGAAGTTTTAAATCAATCTAAAGTATATATGAGTAAA
CTTGGTCTGACAGTTACCAATGCTTAATCAGTGAGGCACCTATCTCAGCGATCTGTCTATTTCGTTCATC
CATAGTTGCCTGACTCCCCGTCGTGTAGATAACTACGATACGGGAGGGCTTACCATCTGGCCCCAGTGCT
GCAATGATACCGCGAGACCCACGCTCACCGGCTCCAGATTTATCAGCAATAAACCAGCCAGCCGGAAGGG
CCGAGCGCAGAAGTGGTCCTGCAACTTTATCCGCCTCCATCCAGTCTATTAATTGTTGCCGGGAAGCTAG
AGTAAGTAGTTCGCCAGTTAATAGTTTGCGCAACGTTGTTGCCATTGCTACAGGCATCGTGGTGTCACGC
TCGTCGTTTGGTATGGCTTCATTCAGCTCCGGTTCCCAACGATCAAGGCGAGTTACATGATCCCCCATGT
TGTGCAAAAAAGCGGTTAGCTCCTTCGGTCCTCCGATCGTTGTCAGAAGTAAGTTGGCCGCAGTGTTATC
ACTCATGGTTATGGCAGCACTGCATAATTCTCTTACTGTCATGCCATCCGTAAGATGCTTTTCTGTGACT
GGTGAGTACTCAACCAAGTCATTCTGAGAATAGTGTATGCGGCGACCGAGTTGCTCTTGCCCGGCGTCAA
TACGGGATAATACCGCGCCACATAGCAGAACTTTAAAAGTGCTCATCATTGGAAAACGTTCTTCGGGGCG
AAAACTCTCAAGGATCTTACCGCTGTTGAGATCCAGTTCGATGTAACCCACTCGTGCACCCAACTGATCT
TCAGCATCTTTTACTTTCACCAGCGTTTCTGGGTGAGCAAAAACAGGAAGGCAAAATGCCGCAAAAAAGG
GAATAAGGGCGACACGGAAATGTTGAATACTCATACTCTTCCTTTTTCAATATTATTGAAGCATTTATCA
GGGTTATTGTCTCATGAGCGGATACATATTTGAATGTATTTAGAAAAATAAACAAATAGGGGTTCCGCGC
ACATTTCC
